Addgene plasmid #109716: p3E-rab5aa
Purpose: Multisite gateway vector for 3' tagging with rab5aa
Depositing lab: Rob Parton. Depositing organization: University of Queensland, Institute for Molecular Bioscience. Publication: In vivo cell biological screening identifies an endocytic capture mechanism for T-tubule formation. Hall TE, Martel N, Ariotti N, Xiong Z, Lo HP, Ferguson C, Rae J, Lim YW, Parton RG. Nat Commun. 2020 Jul 24;11(1):3711. doi: 10.1038/s41467-020-17486-w. PubMed 32709891.
Backbone
  Vector backbone: pDONR p2R-p3
  Vector type: Zebrafish plasmids
Growth in bacteria
  Bacterial resistance: Kanamycin, 50 μg/mL
  Growth temperature: 37°C
  Growth strain: DH5alpha
  Copy number: High Copy
Gene/Insert
  Gene/Insert name: rab5aa
  Species: D. rerio (zebrafish)
  Entrez Gene: rab5aa (a.k.a. fj38g08, hm:zehn1144, rab5a, wu:fj38g08)
  Cloning method: Gateway Cloning
Terms and licenses: Academic/Nonprofit Terms; Industry Terms: Not Available to Industry
How to cite: p3E-rab5aa was a gift from Rob Parton (Addgene plasmid # 109716 ; http://n2t.net/addgene:109716 ; RRID:Addgene_109716)
