[The description below was written by a language model from this plasmid's Addgene catalogue record and pLannotate feature annotations shown in this document.]
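Description:
p3E-rab5aa is a 3' entry clone for multisite Gateway assembly, built on the pDONR P2R-P3 backbone and catalogued among zebrafish plasmids. It is a small bacterial plasmid (about 3.3 kb) maintained at high copy in E. coli through a ColE1/pUC-type origin and selected with kanamycin via an aminoglycoside phosphotransferase (KanR) gene. The backbone also carries the rrnB T1 and T2 transcription terminators, which insulate the cloning site from read-through transcription, a T7 promoter adjacent to the insert region, and short remnants annotated as lacI and lacZα fragments that have no evident functional role.

The payload is the coding sequence of zebrafish rab5aa, roughly 650 bp. The automated annotation identifies it by homology to mammalian RAB5A, a small GTPase that cycles between GTP- and GDP-bound states and regulates early endosome trafficking and vesicle fusion. The insert is flanked by Gateway recombination sites: an attR2 site on one side and, on the other, sequence annotated as an attB3 core and an attL-type fragment, which is consistent with the attL3 site expected in a clone of this backbone. The plasmid contains no eukaryotic promoter, reporter or polyadenylation signal in the annotated features, so it is not an expression vector in its own right. Instead, it is meant to be combined in an LR reaction with a 5' entry clone (typically supplying a promoter), a middle entry clone (for example a fluorescent protein or other tag) and a destination vector, placing rab5aa in the 3' position so that it is fused to the C-terminus of the middle-element product. Such assemblies can be used to label or study Rab5-positive endosomal compartments in zebrafish.
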