Features (pLannotate 1.2.2; 12 found; start..end, strand, type, name):
      1..125     -  protein_bind   attR2: mutant version of attR; recombination site for the Gateway® LR reaction LR Clonase™
    127..771     +  CDS            RAB5A: RAB5A_CANLF - Experimental evidence at protein level: Swiss-Prot protein existence level 1. Small GTPase which cycles between active GTP-bound and inactive GDP-bound states. In its active state, binds to a variety of effector proteins to regulate cellular responses such as of intracellular membrane trafficking, from the formation of transport vesicles to their fusion with membranes. Active GTP-bound form is able to recruit to membranes different sets of downstream effectors directly responsible for vesicle formation, movement, tethering and fusion (PubMed:8521472). RAB5A is required for the fu
    795..815     -  protein_bind   attB3: mutant version of attB; core recombination site for the Gateway® BP reaction BP Clonase™
    806..891     -  protein_bind   attL1 (fragment): mutant version of attL; recombination site for the Gateway® LR reaction LR Clonase™
    928..946     -  promoter       T7 promoter: promoter for bacteriophage T7 RNA polymerase
   1080..1889    +  CDS            KanR: aminoglycoside phosphotransferase; aph(3')-Ia; confers resistance to kanamycin in bacteria or G418 (Geneticin®) in eukaryotes
   2036..2624    +  rep_origin     ori: high-copy-number ColE1/pMB1/pBR322/pUC origin of replication
   2807..2899    +  CDS            lacI (fragment): lac repressor; lacI; The lac repressor binds to the lac operator to inhibit transcription in E. coli. This inhibition can be relieved by adding lactose or isopropyl-β-D-thiogalactopyranoside (IPTG).
   2954..2981    -  terminator     rrnB T2 terminator: transcription terminator T2 from the E. coli rrnB gene
   3113..3156    +  terminator     rrnB T1 terminator: Escherichia coli rrnB; transcription terminator T1 from the E. coli rrnB gene
   3203..3239    -  CDS            lacZα (fragment): LacZα fragment of β-galactosidase; lacZ fragment
   3277..3306    -  protein_bind   attP2 (fragment): mutant version of attP; recombination site for the Gateway® BP reaction BP Clonase™
>Addgene plasmid #109716 | p3E-rab5aa | addgene full sequence | sequence record 224025 | Addgene NGS Result
CATAGTGACTGCATATGTTGTGTTTTACAGTATTATGTAGTCTGTTTTTTATGCAAAATCTAATTTAATA
TATTGATATTTATATCATTTTACGTTTCTCGTTCAACTTTCTTGTACAAAGTGGTGGCCAATAGGGGAGG
AGCAACACGCCCCAACGGGTCCAACGCGGGCAATAAGATCTGCCAGTTTAAACTGGTCTTGCTAGGAGAG
TCAGCGGTGGGGAAGTCCAGCCTCGTTCTGCGCTTCGTCAAAGGGCAGTTTCACGAGTTTCAGGAAAGCA
CAATAGGAGCGGCCTTTCTTACACAGACACTGTGCTTGGATGACACGACGGTAAAGTTTGAGATCTGGGA
CACAGCTGGACAGGAGCGCTACCACAGTCTGGCCCCCATGTACTACAGAGGTGCCCAGGCCGCCATTGTA
GTTTATGACATCACCAATGAGGAGTCATTTGCAAGAGCAAAGAACTGGGTTAAAGAGCTTCAGAGGCAGG
CTAGCCCAAACATTGTCATCGCTCTGTCTGGGAACAAGGCTGACCTTGCCAACAAGAGAGCTGTGGACTT
CCAGGATGCTCAGTCTTATGCAGATGACAACAGTTTGCTGTTCATGGAGACGTCAGCAAAAACCTCCATG
AACGTGAACGAGATCTTCATGGCCATTGCGAAAAAGTTGCCTAAGAGTGAGCCCCAAGCTGCCGGAGCCA
ACAGCGGGCGGAGTAGGGGTGTGGACCTCACAGAGACAGCCCAACCCACTAAAGCCCCCTGCTGCAGCAA
CTAACGCAAAACAAAAATCCCCGTCAACTTTATTATACAAAGTTGGCATTATAAAAAAGCATTGCTTATC
AATTTGTTGCAACGAACAGGTCACTATCAGTCAAAATAAAATCATTATTTGGAGCTCCATGGTAGCGTTA
ACGCGGCCGCGATATCCCCTATAGTGAGTCGTATTACATGGTCATAGCTGTTTCCTGGCAGCTCTGGCCC
GTGTCTCAAAATCTCTGATGTTACATTGCACAAGATAAAAATATATCATCATGAACAATAAAACTGTCTG
CTTACATAAACAGTAATACAAGGGGTGTTATGAGCCATATTCAACGGGAAACGTCGAGGCCGCGATTAAA
TTCCAACATGGATGCTGATTTATATGGGTATAAATGGGCTCGCGATAATGTCGGGCAATCAGGTGCGACA
ATCTATCGCTTGTATGGGAAGCCCGATGCGCCAGAGTTGTTTCTGAAACATGGCAAAGGTAGCGTTGCCA
ATGATGTTACAGATGAGATGGTCAGACTAAACTGGCTGACGGAATTTATGCCTCTTCCGACCATCAAGCA
TTTTATCCGTACTCCTGATGATGCATGGTTACTCACCACTGCGATCCCCGGAAAAACAGCATTCCAGGTA
TTAGAAGAATATCCTGATTCAGGTGAAAATATTGTTGATGCGCTGGCAGTGTTCCTGCGCCGGTTGCATT
CGATTCCTGTTTGTAATTGTCCTTTTAACAGCGATCGCGTATTTCGTCTCGCTCAGGCGCAATCACGAAT
GAATAACGGTTTGGTTGATGCGAGTGATTTTGATGACGAGCGTAATGGCTGGCCTGTTGAACAAGTCTGG
AAAGAAATGCATAAACTTTTGCCATTCTCACCGGATTCAGTCGTCACTCATGGTGATTTCTCACTTGATA
ACCTTATTTTTGACGAGGGGAAATTAATAGGTTGTATTGATGTTGGACGAGTCGGAATCGCAGACCGATA
CCAGGATCTTGCCATCCTATGGAACTGCCTCGGTGAGTTTTCTCCTTCATTACAGAAACGGCTTTTTCAA
AAATATGGTATTGATAATCCTGATATGAATAAATTGCAGTTTCATTTGATGCTCGATGAGTTTTTCTAAT
CAGAATTGGTTAATTGGTTGTAACACTGGCAGAGCATTACGCTGACTTGACGGGACGGCGCAAGCTCATG
ACCAAAATCCCTTAACGTGAGTTACGCGTCGTTCCACTGAGCGTCAGACCCCGTAGAAAAGATCAAAGGA
TCTTCTTGAGATCCTTTTTTTCTGCGCGTAATCTGCTGCTTGCAAACAAAAAAACCACCGCTACCAGCGG
TGGTTTGTTTGCCGGATCAAGAGCTACCAACTCTTTTTCCGAAGGTAACTGGCTTCAGCAGAGCGCAGAT
ACCAAATACTGTTCTTCTAGTGTAGCCGTAGTTAGGCCACCACTTCAAGAACTCTGTAGCACCGCCTACA
TACCTCGCTCTGCTAATCCTGTTACCAGTGGCTGCTGCCAGTGGCGATAAGTCGTGTCTTACCGGGTTGG
ACTCAAGACGATAGTTACCGGATAAGGCGCAGCGGTCGGGCTGAACGGGGGGTTCGTGCACACAGCCCAG
CTTGGAGCGAACGACCTACACCGAACTGAGATACCTACAGCGTGAGCTATGAGAAAGCGCCACGCTTCCC
GAAGGGAGAAAGGCGGACAGGTATCCGGTAAGCGGCAGGGTCGGAACAGGAGAGCGCACGAGGGAGCTTC
CAGGGGGAAACGCCTGGTATCTTTATAGTCCTGTCGGGTTTCGCCACCTCTGACTTGAGCGTCGATTTTT
GTGATGCTCGTCAGGGGGGCGGAGCCTATGGAAAAACGCCAGCAACGCGGCCTTTTTACGGTTCCTGGCC
TTTTGCTGGCCTTTTGCTCACATGTTCTTTCCTGCGTTATCCCCTGATTCTGTGGATAACCGTATTACCG
CCTTTGAGTGAGCTGATACCGCTCGCCGCAGCCGAACGACCGAGCGCAGCGAGTCAGTGAGCGAGGAAGC
GGAAGAGCGCCCAATACGCAAACCGCCTCTCCCCGCGCGTTGGCCGATTCATTAATGCAGCTGGCACGAC
AGGTTTCCCGACTGGAAAGCGGGCAGTGAGCGCAACGCAATTAATACGCGTACCGCTAGCCAGGAAGAGT
TTGTAGAAACGCAAAAAGGCCATCCGTCAGGATGGCCTTCTGCTTAGTTTGATGCCTGGCAGTTTATGGC
GGGCGTCCTGCCCGCCACCCTCCGGGCCGTTGCTTCACAACGTTCAAATCCGCTCCCGGCGGATTTGTCC
TACTCAGGAGAGCGTTCACCGACAAACAACAGATAAAACGAAAGGCCCAGTCTTCCGACTGAGCCTTTCG
TTTTATTTGATGCCTGGCAGTTCCCTACTCTCGCGTTAACGCTAGCATGGATGTTTTCCCAGTCACGACG
TTGTAAAACGACGGCCAGTCTTAAGCTCGGGCCCTGCAGCTCTAGAGCTCGAATTCTACAGGTCACTAAT
ACCATCTAAGTAGTTGGTT
